Addgene plasmid #65123: pYTK016
Purpose: Encodes pHTB2 as a Type 2 part to be used in the Dueber YTK system
Depositing lab: John Dueber. Depositing organization: University of California, Berkeley. Publication: A Highly Characterized Yeast Toolkit for Modular, Multipart Assembly. Lee ME, DeLoache WC, Cervantes B, Dueber JE. ACS Synth Biol. 2015 Apr 14. 10.1021/sb500366v PubMed 25871405.
Backbone
  Vector backbone: pYTK001
  Vector type: Bacterial Expression
Growth in bacteria
  Bacterial resistance: Chloramphenicol, 25 μg/mL
  Growth temperature: 37°C
  Growth strain: DH10B
  Copy number: High Copy
Gene/Insert
  Gene/Insert name: pHTB2
  Species: S. cerevisiae (budding yeast)
  Cloning method: Restriction Enzyme; 5′ cloning site BsmBI (destroyed during cloning); 3′ cloning site BsmBI (destroyed during cloning)
Terms and licenses: Academic/Nonprofit Terms; Industry Terms: Not Available to Industry
Depositor comments: Type 2 parts are promoters in the Dueber YTK. For more information, please visit the supplemental information in PMID:25871405.
How to cite: pYTK016 was a gift from John Dueber (Addgene plasmid # 65123 ; http://n2t.net/addgene:65123 ; RRID:Addgene_65123)
