[The description below was written by a language model from this plasmid's Addgene catalogue record and the feature table of its GenBank file.]
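Description:
pYTK016 is a small (2,370 bp) circular part plasmid from the Dueber Yeast Toolkit (YTK), a modular, multipart assembly system for building Saccharomyces cerevisiae expression constructs. It is built on the toolkit's part entry vector, pYTK001, and although catalogued as a bacterial expression vector it functions essentially as an E. coli storage and donor plasmid. It is not itself an expression construct. Propagation relies on a high-copy ColE1/pMB1-type origin of replication, and selection is by chloramphenicol through a chloramphenicol acetyltransferase (CmR) gene. A minimal phage lambda t0 transcription terminator lies next to the resistance cassette. No yeast origin or yeast selectable marker is annotated, which fits a plasmid that is maintained only in bacteria.

The payload is pHTB2, the S. cerevisiae HTB2 promoter, stored as a "Type 2" part, the category the toolkit reserves for promoters. The insert was cloned into the entry vector using BsmBI sites that were destroyed in the process. The feature table annotates only backbone elements (terminator, CmR, origin and two sequencing primer sites). The promoter itself is not labelled and presumably lies in the unannotated region upstream of the terminator. The record also gives no length or strength for the promoter and does not describe the flanking assembly sites. In use, pYTK016 serves as a promoter donor: the part is combined with other toolkit part types, such as coding sequences and terminators, in hierarchical assembly reactions to build yeast transcriptional units and multigene plasmids.
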