LOCUS       Exported 2370 bp ds-DNA circular SYN 13-MAY-2021
DEFINITION  Encodes pHTB2 as a Type 2 part to be used in the Dueber YTK system.
ACCESSION   .
VERSION     .
KEYWORDS    pYTK016
SOURCE      synthetic DNA construct
  ORGANISM  synthetic DNA construct
REFERENCE   1 (bases 1 to 2370)
  AUTHORS   Lee ME, DeLoache WC, Cervantes B, Dueber JE
  TITLE     A Highly-characterized Yeast Toolkit for Modular, Multi-part
            Assembly.
  JOURNAL   ACS Synth Biol. 2015 Apr 14.
  PUBMED    25871405
REFERENCE   2 (bases 1 to 2370)
  AUTHORS   .
  TITLE     Direct Submission
  JOURNAL   Exported May 13, 2021 from SnapGene Server 1.1.58
            http://www.snapgene.com
FEATURES             Location/Qualifiers
     source          1..2370
                     /organism="synthetic DNA construct"
                     /mol_type="other DNA"
     terminator      735..769
                     /label=lambda t0 terminator
                     /note="minimal transcription terminator from phage lambda
                     (Scholtissek and Grosse, 1987)"
     CDS             complement(840..1499)
                     /codon_start=1
                     /gene="cat"
                     /product="chloramphenicol acetyltransferase"
                     /label=CmR
                     /note="confers resistance to chloramphenicol"
                     /translation="MEKKITGYTTVDISQWHRKEHFEAFQSVAQCTYNQTVQLDITAFL
                     KTVKKNKHKFYPAFIHILARLMNAHPEFRMAMKDGELVIWDSVHPCYTVFHEQTETFSS
                     LWSEYHDDFRQFLHIYSQDVACYGENLAYFPKGFIENMFFVSANPWVSFTSFDLNVANM
                     DNFFAPVFTMGKYYTQGDKVLMPLAIQVHHAVCDGFHVGRMLNELQQYCDEWQGGA"
     primer_bind     1414..1433
                     /label=CAT-R
                     /note="Chloramphenicol resistance gene, reverse primer"
     rep_origin      1681..2269
                     /direction=RIGHT
                     /label=ori
                     /note="high-copy-number ColE1/pMB1/pBR322/pUC origin of
                     replication"
     primer_bind     2170..2189
                     /label=pBR322ori-F
                     /note="pBR322 origin, forward primer"
ORIGIN
        1 tcggtctcaa acgtatatat taaatttgct cttgttctgt actttcctaa ttcttatgta
       61 aaaagacaag aatttatgat actatttaat aacaaaaaac tacctaagaa aagcatcatg
      121 cagtcgaaat tgaaatcgaa aagtaaaact ttaacggaac atgtttgaaa ttctaagaaa
      181 gcatacatct tcatccctta tatatagagt tatgtttgat attagtagtc atgttgtaat
      241 ctctggccta agtatacgta acgaaaatgg tagcacgtcg cgtttatggc ccccaggtta
      301 atgtgttctc tgaaattcgc atcactttga gaaataatgg gaacacctta cgcgtgagct
      361 gtgcccaccg cttcgcctaa taaagcggtg ttctcaaaat ttctccccgt tttcaggatc
      421 acgagcgcca tctagttctg gtaaaatcgc gcttacaaga acaaagaaaa gaaacatcgc
      481 gtaatgcaac agtgagacac ttgccgtcat atataaggtt ttggatcagt aaccgttatt
      541 tgagcataac acaggttttt aaatatatta ttatatatca tggtatatgt gtaaaatttt
      601 tttgctgact ggttttgttt atttatttag ctttttaaaa attttacttt cttcttgtta
      661 attttttctg attgctctat actcaaacca acaacaactt actctacaac taagatctat
      721 gtgagaccag accaataaaa aacgcccggc ggcaaccgag cgttctgaac aaatccagat
      781 ggagttctga ggtcattact ggatctatca acaggagtcc aagcgagctc gatatcaaat
      841 tacgccccgc cctgccactc atcgcagtac tgttgtaatt cattaagcat tctgccgaca
      901 tggaagccat cacaaacggc atgatgaacc tgaatcgcca gcggcatcag caccttgtcg
      961 ccttgcgtat aatatttgcc catggtgaaa acgggggcga agaagttgtc catattggcc
     1021 acgtttaaat caaaactggt gaaactcacc cagggattgg ctgaaacgaa aaacatattc
     1081 tcaataaacc ctttagggaa ataggccagg ttttcaccgt aacacgccac atcttgcgaa
     1141 tatatgtgta gaaactgccg gaaatcgtcg tggtattcac tccagagcga tgaaaacgtt
     1201 tcagtttgct catggaaaac ggtgtaacaa gggtgaacac tatcccatat caccagctca
     1261 ccgtctttca ttgccatacg aaattccgga tgagcattca tcaggcgggc aagaatgtga
     1321 ataaaggccg gataaaactt gtgcttattt ttctttacgg tctttaaaaa ggccgtaata
     1381 tccagctgaa cggtctggtt ataggtacat tgagcaactg actgaaatgc ctcaaaatgt
     1441 tctttacgat gccattggga tatatcaacg gtggtatatc cagtgatttt tttctccatt
     1501 ttagcttcct tagctcctga aaatctcgat aactcaaaaa atacgcccgg tagtgatctt
     1561 atttcattat ggtgaaagtt ggaacctctt acgtgcccga tcaatcatga ccaaaatccc
     1621 ttaacgtgag ttttcgttcc actgagcgtc agaccccgta gaaaagatca aaggatcttc
     1681 ttgagatcct ttttttctgc gcgtaatctg ctgcttgcaa acaaaaaaac caccgctacc
     1741 agcggtggtt tgtttgccgg atcaagagct accaactctt tttccgaagg taactggctt
     1801 cagcagagcg cagataccaa atactgttct tctagtgtag ccgtagttag gccaccactt
     1861 caagaactct gtagcaccgc ctacatacct cgctctgcta atcctgttac cagtggctgc
     1921 tgccagtggc gataagtcgt gtcttaccgg gttggactca agacgatagt taccggataa
     1981 ggcgcagcgg tcgggctgaa cggggggttc gtgcacacag cccagcttgg agcgaacgac
     2041 ctacaccgaa ctgagatacc tacagcgtga gctatgagaa agcgccacgc ttcccgaagg
     2101 gagaaaggcg gacaggtatc cggtaagcgg cagggtcgga acaggagagc gcacgaggga
     2161 gcttccaggg ggaaacgcct ggtatcttta tagtcctgtc gggtttcgcc acctctgact
     2221 tgagcgtcga tttttgtgat gctcgtcagg ggggcggagc ctatggaaaa acgccagcaa
     2281 cgcggccttt ttacggttcc tggccttttg ctggcctttt gctcacatgt tctttcctgc
     2341 gttatcccct gattctgtgg ataaccgtag
//
