>Addgene plasmid #65123 | pYTK016 | addgene partial sequence | sequence record 112408 | CAT-F 5'-GTTTGTGATGGCTTCCATGTC-3'
ACAGTACTGCGATGAGTGGCAGGGCGGGGCGTAATTTGATATCGAGCTCGCTTGGACTCCTGTTGATAGA
TCCAGTAATGACCTCAGAACTCCATCTGGATTTGTTCAGAACGCTCGGTTGCCGCCGGGCGTTTTTTATT
GGTCTGGTCTCACATAGATCTTAGTTGTAGAGTAAGTTGTTGTTGGTTTGAGTATAGAGCAATCAGAAAA
AATTAACAAGAAGAAAGTAAAATTTTTAAAAAGCTAAATAAATAAACAAAACCAGTCAGCAAAAAAATTT
TACACATATACCATGATATATAATAATATATTTAAAAACCTGTGTTATGCTCAAATAACGGTTACTGATC
CAAAACCTTATATATGACGGCAAGTGTCTCACTGTTGCATTACGCGATGTTTCTTTTCTTTGTTCTTGTA
AGCGCGATTTTACCAGAACTAGATGGCGCTCGTGATCCTGAAAACGGGGAGAAATTTTGAGAACACCGCT
TTATTAGGCGAAGCGGTGGGCACAGCTCACGCGTAAGGTGTTCCCATTATTTCTCAAAGTGATGCGAATT
TCAGAGAACACATTAACCTGGGGGCCATAAACGCGACGTGCTACCATTTTCGTTACGTATACTTAGGCCA
GAGATTACAACATGACTACTAATATCAAACATAACTCTATATATAAGGGATGAAGATGTATGCTTTCTTA
GAATTTCAAACATGTTCCGTTAAAGTTTTACTTTTCGATTTCAATTTCGACTGCATGATGCTTTTCTTAG
GTAGTTTTTTGTTATTAAA
