>Addgene plasmid #65123 | pYTK016 | addgene partial sequence | sequence record 218148 | pRS414-R 5'-CACCTCTGACTTGAGCGTCG-3'
CGCCAGCAACGCGGCCTTTTTACGGTTCCTGGCCTTTTGCTGGCCTTTTGCTCACATGTTCTTTCCTGCG
TTATCCCCTGATTCTGTGGATAACCGTAGTCGGTCTCAAACGTATATATTAAATTTGCTCTTGTTCTGTA
CTTTCCTAATTCTTATGTAAAAAGACAAGAATTTATGATACTATTTAATAACAAAAAACTACCTAAGAAA
AGCATCATGCAGTCGAAATTGAAATCGAAAAGTAAAACTTTAACGGAACATGTTTGAAATTCTAAGAAAG
CATACATCTTCATCCCTTATATATAGAGTTATGTTTGATATTAGTAGTCATGTTGTAATCTCTGGCCTAA
GTATACGTAACGAAAATGGTAGCACGTCGCGTTTATGGCCCCCAGGTTAATGTGTTCTCTGAAATTCGCA
TCACTTTGAGAAATAATGGGAACACCTTACGCGTGAGCTGTGCCCACCGCTTCGCCTAATAAA
